Addgene plasmid #12920: DCT.VV.Orf232
Purpose: This plasmid was designed for screening purposes and may contain discrepancies relative to the current canonical GenBank version of the gene.
Depositing lab: Jack Bennink & Jon Yewdell. Depositing organization: National Institute of Allergy and Infectious Diseases (NIAID). Publication: Identification of poxvirus CD8+ T cell determinants to enable rational design and characterization of smallpox vaccines. Tscharke DC, Karupiah G, Zhou J, Palmore T, Irvine KR, Haeryfar SM, Williams S, Sidney J, Sette A, Bennink JR, Yewdell JW. J Exp Med. 2005 January 3; 201(1): 95–104. 10.1084/jem.20041912 PubMed 15623576.
Backbone
  Vector backbone: pcDNA 3.1D V5-His-TOPO
  Backbone manufacturer: Invitrogen
  Backbone size w/o insert (bp): 5514
  Vector type: Mammalian Expression
  Selectable markers: Neomycin (select with G418)
Growth in bacteria
  Bacterial resistance: Ampicillin, 100 μg/mL
  Growth temperature: 37°C
  Growth strain: DH5alpha
  Copy number: High Copy
Gene/Insert
  Gene/Insert name: VV.Orf232 (alt names: Secreted immunomodulator; VV_WR_166)
  Species: Vaccinia Virus
  Insert size (bp): 666
  GenBank ID: 9791108
  Cloning method: Restriction Enzyme; 5′ cloning site BamHI (not destroyed); 3′ cloning site BamHI (not destroyed)
  Sequencing primers: 5′ Universal T7
Terms and licenses: Academic/Nonprofit Terms; Industry Terms: Not Available to Industry
Depositor comments: Please see the Vaccinia kit page ( https://www.addgene.org/vvorf/ ) for more information. The kit page contains the supplemental VVOrfData spreadsheet, which includes important information about this plasmid. The plasmid and insert names provided here relate only to this library. The name of the ORF (if present) in VACV strain Copenhagen and the name of the ORF (if annotated) in VACV strain WR sequence can be found in VVOrfData spreadsheet. Please note that the amino acid sequence given for each ORF in the spreadsheet may contain some errors. Additionally, changes from the expected sequence may be present in these plasmids. Please see Addgene's quality control sequence and sequencing notes in the VVOrfData spreadsheet before ordering this plasmid.
How to cite: DCT.VV.Orf232 was a gift from Jack Bennink & Jon Yewdell (Addgene plasmid # 12920 ; http://n2t.net/addgene:12920 ; RRID:Addgene_12920)
