[The description below was written by a language model from this plasmid's Addgene catalogue record.]
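Description:
DCT.VV.Orf232 is a mammalian expression plasmid built on the commercial pcDNA 3.1D V5-His-TOPO backbone (about 5.5 kb without insert) and carries a single vaccinia virus open reading frame of 666 bp. The insert, designated VV.Orf232 within its library, is also listed as VV_WR_166 and described as a secreted immunomodulator. It is flanked by BamHI sites that remain intact on both sides, so the fragment can be released with that enzyme. The plasmid is maintained at high copy in E. coli under ampicillin selection. A neomycin resistance marker allows G418 selection of transfected mammalian cells. No feature table is provided, so the regulatory elements are not itemised in the record. This backbone family normally drives the insert from the CMV immediate-early promoter, with an upstream T7 promoter, which fits the listed T7 sequencing primer. It also offers optional C-terminal V5 and polyhistidine tags. The record does not state whether the ORF is in frame with those tags.

The construct is one member of a library of individually cloned vaccinia ORFs made for screening, associated with work identifying poxvirus CD8+ T cell determinants to support the design and characterisation of smallpox vaccines. In such a screen, each ORF is expressed in cells so that the viral proteins recognised by T cells can be identified. The depositors caution that the plasmid and insert names apply only to this library. They also warn that the cloned sequence may differ from the current canonical reference, so it should be checked against the quality-control sequencing and the library's accompanying data sheet before use.
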