>Addgene plasmid #12920 | DCT.VV.Orf232 | addgene partial sequence | sequence record 19309 | T7 5'-TAATACGACTCACTATAGGG-3'
TACCCTTCACCGAATTCCAGCTGACCACCATGTACTCGTTAGTATTTGTTATTTTGATGTGTATACCATT
TAGTTTTCAAACAGTGTATGATGATAAATCGGTATGCGATTCTGACAATAAAGAATATATGGGAATAGAA
GTTTATGTAGAAGCAACGCTAGACGAACCCCTCAGACAAACAACGTGTGAATCCAAAATCCATAAATATG
GTGCATCTGTATCAAACGGAGGATTAAATATTTCTGTTGATCTATTAAACTGTTTTCTTAATTTTCATAC
AGTTGGTGTATACACTAATCGCGATACCGTATACGCGAAGTTTGCTAGTTTGGATCCATGGACTACGGAA
CCTATAAATTCTATGACCCATGACGATCTAGTAAAATTAACAGAAGAATGTATAGTGGACATTTATTTAA
AATGTGAAGTGGATAAAACAAAGGATTTCATGAAAACTAACGGTAATAGATTAAAACCAAGAGACTTTAA
AACTGTTCCTCCTTCTAATGTAGGAAGCATGATAGAACTACAGTCTGACTATTGCGTAAACGATGTGACT
ACATACGTCAAAATATACGATGAGTGTGGAAACATTAAACAGCATTCCATTCCAACACTAAGAGATTATT
TTACCACCAAGAATGGTCAACCACGTAAAATATTAAAGAAAAAATTTGATAATTGTTAAGCAATTCCCGG
GGATCCGAAATAAGGGTCAAGACAATTCTGCAGATATCCAGCACAGTGGCGGCCG
